Addgene plasmid #177744: _pCMV(MinDis)-iCyt_F_SnFR_ER
Purpose: Develop a family of genetically encoded fluorescent biosensors for nicotinic agonists, termed iDrugSnFRs, thus enabling optical subcellular pharmacokinetics for nicotinic agonists
Depositing lab: Henry Lester. Depositing organization: California Institute of Technology. Publication: Fluorescence activation mechanism and imaging of drug permeation with new sensors for smoking-cessation ligands. Nichols AL, Blumenfeld Z, Fan C, Luebbert L, Blom AE, Cohen BN, Marvin JS, Borden PM, Kim CH, Muthusamy AK, Shivange AV, Knox HJ, Campello HR, Wang JH, Dougherty DA, Looger LL, Gallagher T, Rees DC, Lester HA. eLife. 2022 Jan 4;11. pii: 74648. doi: 10.7554/eLife.74648. PubMed 34982029.
Backbone
  Vector backbone: pCMV(MinDis)
  Backbone manufacturer: modified from Invitrogen
  Backbone size w/o insert (bp): 5005
  Vector type: Mammalian Expression
Growth in bacteria
  Bacterial resistance: Ampicillin, 100 μg/mL
  Growth temperature: 37°C
  Growth strain: DH5alpha
  Copy number: High Copy
Gene/Insert
  Gene/Insert name: _pCMV(MinDis)-iCyt_F_SnFR_ER
  Species: Synthetic
  Insert size (bp): 1650
  Promoter: hCMV
  Cloning method: Restriction Enzyme; 5′ cloning site Unknown (unknown if destroyed)
  Sequencing primers: 5′ T7; 3′ BGHR
Terms and licenses: Academic/Nonprofit Terms; Industry Terms: Not Available to Industry
Depositor comments: Read the preprint at bioRxiv: https://www.biorxiv.org/content/10.1101/2021.10.04.463082v3.
How to cite: _pCMV(MinDis)-iCyt_F_SnFR_ER was a gift from Henry Lester (Addgene plasmid # 177744 ; http://n2t.net/addgene:177744 ; RRID:Addgene_177744)
