[The description below was written by a language model from this plasmid's Addgene catalogue record and pLannotate feature annotations shown in this document.]
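Description:
_pCMV(MinDis)-iCyt_F_SnFR_ER is a mammalian expression plasmid of about 6.65 kb, built on pCMV(MinDis), a backbone the record describes as modified from an Invitrogen vector. It carries a synthetic insert of roughly 1.65 kb encoding a genetically encoded fluorescent biosensor from the iDrugSnFR family, which was developed to report nicotinic agonists optically and so allow subcellular pharmacokinetic imaging of these drugs. The name suggests a sensor for a cytisine-related ligand and, through the "_ER" suffix, a version directed to the endoplasmic reticulum. However, the record does not spell out the ligand or annotate any targeting or retention signal.

Expression is driven by the human CMV immediate-early enhancer and promoter and terminated by the bovine growth hormone polyadenylation signal. A T7 promoter lies between the CMV promoter and the coding region and also serves as a sequencing primer site. Within the insert, the automated annotation identifies only a GFP-derived coding segment, labelled cEGFP, of about 720 bp. This is the fluorescent reporter module, and the flanking unannotated coding sequence presumably supplies the ligand-binding portion of the sensor, whose identity is not given in the record. A short hit labelled as a truncated HIV-1 LTR fragment just downstream of the CMV promoter is most likely an incidental similarity match.

The plasmid is propagated in E. coli at high copy from a ColE1/pUC-type origin under ampicillin selection (β-lactamase), and an f1 origin is also present. An SV40 promoter drives a NeoR/KanR cassette with an HSV TK polyadenylation signal, which could support G418 selection in mammalian cells.
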