Features (pLannotate 1.2.2; 17 found; start..end, strand, type, name):
      9..388     +  enhancer       CMV enhancer: human cytomegalovirus immediate early enhancer
    389..589     +  promoter       CMV promoter: human cytomegalovirus (CMV) immediate early promoter
    591..621     +  LTR            5' LTR (truncated) (fragment): truncated 5' long terminal repeat (LTR) from HIV-1
    637..655     +  promoter       T7 promoter: promoter for bacteriophage T7 RNA polymerase
   1030..1749    +  CDS            cEGFP: cEGFP is a basic (constitutively fluorescent) green fluorescent protein published in 2008, derived from Aequorea victoria.
   2410..2521    +  polyA_signal   bGH poly(A) signal: bovine growth hormone polyadenylation signal
   2638..2656    +  promoter       SV40 promoter (fragment): SV40 enhancer and early promoter
   2766..3354    -  rep_origin     ori: high-copy-number ColE1/pMB1/pBR322/pUC origin of replication
   3576..3592    +  polyA_signal   bGH poly(A) signal (fragment): bovine growth hormone polyadenylation signal
   3683..3730    -  polyA_signal   HSV TK poly(A) signal: herpes simplex virus thymidine kinase polyadenylation signal (Cole and Stacy, 1985)
   3789..3941    -  CDS            ble (fragment): BLE_KLEPN - Experimental evidence at protein level: Swiss-Prot protein existence level 1. Binding protein with a strong affinity to the bleomycin family of antibiotics. Binds to CL990; an antimitotic-antibiotic compound. From Klebsiella pneumoniae.
   3962..4756    -  CDS            NeoR/KanR: aminoglycoside phosphotransferase from Tn5; aph(3')-II (or nptII); confers resistance to neomycin, kanamycin, and G418 (Geneticin®)
   4791..5144    -  promoter       SV40 promoter: SV40 enhancer and early promoter
   5146..5163    -  promoter       AmpR promoter (fragment): bla
   5204..6064    -  CDS            AmpR: β-lactamase; bla; confers resistance to ampicillin, carbenicillin, and related antibiotics
   6065..6169    -  promoter       AmpR promoter: bla
   6196..6624    +  rep_origin     f1 ori (sequence partly withheld): f1 bacteriophage origin of replication; arrow indicates direction of (+) strand synthesis
>Addgene plasmid #177744 | _pCMV(MinDis)-iCyt_F_SnFR_ER | addgene full sequence | sequence record 349548 | Addgene NGS Result
CGCGCGTTGACATTGATTATTGACTAGTTATTAATAGTAATCAATTACGGGGTCATTAGTTCATAGCCCA
TATATGGAGTTCCGCGTTACATAACTTACGGTAAATGGCCCGCCTGGCTGACCGCCCAACGACCCCCGCC
CATTGACGTCAATAATGACGTATGTTCCCATAGTAACGCCAATAGGGACTTTCCATTGACGTCAATGGGT
GGAGTATTTACGGTAAACTGCCCACTTGGCAGTACATCAAGTGTATCATATGCCAAGTACGCCCCCTATT
GACGTCAATGACGGTAAATGGCCCGCCTGGCATTATGCCCAGTACATGACCTTATGGGACTTTCCTACTT
GGCAGTACATCTACGTATTAGTCATCGCTATTACCATGGTGATGCGGTTTTGGCAGTACATCAATGGGCG
TGGATAGCGGTTTGACTCACGGGGATTTCCAAGTCTCCACCCCATTGACGTCAATGGGAGTTTGTTTTGG
CACCAAAATCAACGGGACTTTCCAAAATGTCGTAACAACTCCGCCCCATTGACGCAAATGGGCGGTAGGC
GTGTACGGTGGGAGGTCTATATAAGCAGAACTCTCTGGCTAACTAGAGAACCCACTGCTTACTGGCTTAT
CGAAATTAATACGACTCACTATAGGGAGACCCAAGCTTGGTACCGAACTCGGATCCACTAGTAACGGCCG
CCAGTGTGCTGGAATTCGGCTTGGGGATATCCACCATGCTGCTATCCGTGCCGCTGCTGCTCGGCCTCCT
CGGCCTGGCCATCGCCAGATCTGCGAACGACACCGTAGTTGTGGGCTCGATCATCTTTACAGAAGGGATT
ATCGTCGCAAACATGGTGGCAGAGATGATTGAGGCGCATACAGACCTTAAGGTGGTTCGCAAACTGAACC
TTGGCGGGAATGGTGTTAACTTTGAAGCCATTAAACGCGGAGGTGCGAATAATGGTATTGACATTTACGT
GGAGTACACTGGGCACGGTCTTGTGGATATTCTGGGGTTCCCGGAGCCGAACGTCTATATCACCGCCGAC
AAGCAGAAGAACGGCATCAAGGCGAACTTCAAGATCCGCCACAACGTGGAGGACGGCAGCGTGCAGCTCG
CCGACCACTACCAGCAGAACACCCCCATCGGCGACGGCCCCGTGCTGCTGCCCGACAACCACTACCTGAG
CACCCAGTCCGTGCTGAGCAAAGACCCCAACGAGAAGCGCGATCACATGGTCCTGCTGGAGTTCGTGACC
GCCGCCGGGATCACTCTCGGCATGGACGAGCTGTACAAGGGCGGTACCGGAGGGAGCATGAGCAAGGGCG
AGGAGCTGTTCACCGGGGTGGTGCCCATCCTGGTCGAGCTGGACGGCGACGTAAACGGCCACAAGTTCAG
CGTGCGCGGCGAGGGCGAGGGCGATGCCACCAACGGCAAGCTGACCCTGAAGTTCATCTGCACCACCGGC
AAGCTGCCCGTGCCCTGGCCCACCCTCGTGACCACCCTGACCTACGGCGTGCAGTGCTTCAGCCGCTACC
CCGACCACATGAAGCAGCACGACTTCTTCAAGTCCGCCATGCCCGAAGGCTACGTCCAGGAGCGCACCAT
CAGCTTCAAGGACGACGGCACCTACAAGACCCGCGCCGAGGTGAAGTTCGAGGGCGACACCCTGGTGAAC
CGCATCGAGCTGAAGGGCATCGACTTCAAGGAGGACGGCAACATCCTGGGGCACAAGCTGGAGTACAACT
TTCCGCCGCCCGCGACTACTGATCCAGAAGGTGCATACGAAACCGTGAAGAAGGAGTACAAACGTAAATG
GAATATTGTATGGCTCAAACCACTGGGATTCAACAATACGTATACGCTTACCGTTAAAGACGAACTGGCG
AAACAGTATAACCTTAAAACCTTCAGTGACTTAGCGAAAATCTCGGATAAGCTGATTCTGGGTGCAACGA
TGTGGTTTTTAGAAGGGCCCGATGGTTACCCAGGCCTGCAAAAACTGTACAATTTCAAATTCAAGCACAC
CAAAAGCATGGACATGGGTATTCGCTATACCGCCATTGATAATAACGAAGTTCAGGTAATTGATGCCTGG
GCCACTGATGGCTTGCTGGTGAGCCACAAATTAAAAATTCTGGAGGATGATAAAGCGTTCTTCCCGCCGT
ATTATGCTGCCCCCATCATCCGTCAGGATGTCTTAGATAAGCATCCTGAACTGAAGGACGTGCTGAACAA
ACTCGCGAATCAAATTTCACTGGAAGAAATGCAGAAACTGAATTACAAGGTGGACGGTGAGGGTCAGGAC
CCAGCGAAAGTAGCTAAGGAGTTTTTGAAAGAGAAAGGTTTAATTCTGCAGACAGCAGAAAAAGATGAGT
TGTGAGCGGCCGCTCGAGATCAGCCTCGACTGTGCCTTCTAGTTGCCAGCCATCTGTTGTTTGCCCCTCC
CCCGTGCCTTCCTTGACCCTGGAAGGTGCCACTCCCACTGTCCTTTCCTAATAAAATGAGGAAATTGCAT
CGCATTGTCTGAGTAGGTGTCATTCTATTCTGGGGGGTGGGGTGGGGCAGGACAGCAAGGGGGAGGATTG
GGAAGACAATAGCAGGCGTGCTGGGGATGCGGTGGGCTCTATGGCTTCTGAGGCGGAAAGAACCAGTGGC
GGTAATACGGTTATCCACAGAATCAGGGGATAACGCAGGAAAGAACATGTGAGCAAAAGGCCAGCAAAAG
GCCAGGAACCGTAAAAAGGCCGCGTTGCTGACGTTTTTCCATAGGCTCCGCCCCCCTGACGAGCATCACA
AAAATCGACGCTCAAGTCAGAGGTGGCGAAACCCGACAGGACTATAAAGATACCAGGCGTTTCCCCCTGG
AAGCTCCCTCGTGCGCTCTCCTGTTCCGACCCTGCCGCTTACCGGATACCTGTCCGCCTTTCTCCCTTCG
GGAAGCGTGGCGCTTTCTCATAGCTCACGCTGTAGGTATCTCAGTTCGGTGTAGGTCGTTCGCTCCAAGC
TGGGCTGTGTGCACGAACCCCCCGTTCAGCCCGACCGCTGCGCCTTATCCGGTAACTATCGTCTTGAGTC
CAACCCGGTAAGACACGACTTATCGCCACTGGCAGCAGCCACTGGTAACAGGATTAGCAGAGCGAGGTAT
GTAGGCGGTGCTACAGAGTTCTTGAAGTGGTGGCCTAACTACGGCTACACTAGAAGAACAGTATTTGGTA
TCTGCGCTCTGCTGAAGCCAGTTACCTTCGGAAAAAGAGTTGGTAGCTCTTGATCCGGCAAACAAACCAC
CGCTGGTAGCGGTGGTTTTTTTGTTTGCAAGCAGCAGATTACGCGCAGAAAAAAAGGATCTCAAGAAGAT
CCTTTGATCTTTTCTACGGGGTCTGACGCTCAGTGGAACGAAAACTCACGTTAAGGGATTTTGGTCATGA
GATTATCAAAAAGGATCTTCACCTAGATCCTTTTAAATTAAAAATGAAGTTTTAAATCAATCTAAAGTAT
ATATGAGTAACCTGAGGCTATGGCAGGGCCTGCCGCCCCGACGTTGGCTGCGAGCCCTGGGCCTTCACCC
GAACTTGGGGGGTGGGGTGGGGAAAAGGAAGAAACGCGGGCGTATTGGCCCCAATGGGGTCTCGGTGGGG
TATCGACAGAGTGCCAGCCCTGGGACCGAACCCCGCGTTTATGAACAAACGACCCAACACCGTGCGTTTT
ATTCTGTCTTTTTATTGCCGTCATAGCGCGGGTTCCTTCCGGTATTGTCTCCTTCCGTGTTTCAGTTAGC
CTCCCCCTAGGGTGGGCGAAGAACTCCAGCATGAGATCCCCGCGCTGGAGGATCATCCAGCCGGCGTCCC
GGAAAACGATTCCGAAGCCCAACCTTTCATAGAAGGCGGCGGTGGAATCGAAATCTCGTGATGGCAGGTT
GGGCGTCGCTTGGTCGGTCATTTCGAACCCCAGAGTCCCGCTCAGAAGAACTCGTCAAGAAGGCGATAGA
AGGCGATGCGCTGCGAATCGGGAGCGGCGATACCGTAAAGCACGAGGAAGCGGTCAGCCCATTCGCCGCC
AAGCTCTTCAGCAATATCACGGGTAGCCAACGCTATGTCCTGATAGCGGTCCGCCACACCCAGCCGGCCA
CAGTCGATGAATCCAGAAAAGCGGCCATTTTCCACCATGATATTCGGCAAGCAGGCATCGCCATGGGTCA
CGGCGAGATCCTCGCCGTCGGGCTTGCTCGCCTTGAGCCTGGCGAACAGTTCGGCTGGCGCGAGCCCCTG
ATGCTCTTCGTCCAGATCATCCTGATCGACAAGACCAGCTTCCATCCGAGTACGTGCTCGCTCGATGCGA
TGTTTCGCTTGGTGGTCGAATGGGCAGGTAGCCGGATCAAGCGTATGCAGCCGCCGCATTGCATCAGCCA
TGATGGATACTTTCTCGGCAGGAGCAAGGTGAGATGACAGGAGATCCTGCCCCGGCACTTCGCCCAATAG
CAGCCAGTCCCTTCCCGCTTCAGTGACAACGTCGAGCACAGCTGCGCAAGGAACGCCCGTCGTGGCCAGC
CACGATAGCCGCGCTGCCTCGTCTTGCAGTTCATTCAGGGCACCGGACAGGTCGGTCTTGACAAAAAGAA
CCGGGCGCCCCTGCGCTGACAGCCGGAACACGGCGGCATCAGAGCAGCCGATTGTCTGTTGTGCCCAGTC
ATAGCCGAATAGCCTCTCCACCCAAGCGGCCGGAGAACCTGCGTGCAATCCATCTTGTTCAATCATGCGA
AACGATCCTCATCCTGTCTCTTGATCGATCTTTGCAAAAGCCTAGGCCTCCAAAAAAGCCTCCTCACTAC
TTCTGGAATAGCTCAGAGGCCGGGCCTCGGCCTCTGCATAAATAAAAAAAATTAGTCAGCCATGGGGCGG
AGAATGGGCGGAACTGGGCGGAGTTAGGGGCGGGATGGGCGGAGTTAGGGGCGGGACTATGGTTGCTGAC
TAATTGAGATGCTTGCTTTGCATACTTCTGCCTGCTGGGGAGCCTGGGGACTTTCCACACCTGGTTGCTG
ACTAATTGAGATGCTTGCTTTGCATACTTCTGCCTGCTGGGGAGCCTGGGGACTTTCCACACCCTAACTG
ACACACATTCCACAGCTGGTTCTTTCCGCCTCAGGACTCTTCCTTTTTCAATAAATCAATCTAAAGTATA
TATGAGTAAACTTGGTCTGACAGTTACCAATGCTTAATCAGTGAGGCACCTATCTCAGCGATCTGTCTAT
TTCGTTCATCCATAGTTGCCTGACTCCCCGTCGTGTAGATAACTACGATACGGGAGGGCTTACCATCTGG
CCCCAGTGCTGCAATGATACCGCGAGACCCACGCTCACCGGCTCCAGATTTATCAGCAATAAACCAGCCA
GCCGGAAGGGCCGAGCGCAGAAGTGGTCCTGCAACTTTATCCGCCTCCATCCAGTCTATTAATTGTTGCC
GGGAAGCTAGAGTAAGTAGTTCGCCAGTTAATAGTTTGCGCAACGTTGTTGCCATTGCTACAGGCATCGT
GGTGTCACGCTCGTCGTTTGGTATGGCTTCATTCAGCTCCGGTTCCCAACGATCAAGGCGAGTTACATGA
TCCCCCATGTTGTGCAAAAAAGCGGTTAGCTCCTTCGGTCCTCCGATCGTTGTCAGAAGTAAGTTGGCCG
CAGTGTTATCACTCATGGTTATGGCAGCACTGCATAATTCTCTTACTGTCATGCCATCCGTAAGATGCTT
TTCTGTGACTGGTGAGTACTCAACCAAGTCATTCTGAGAATAGTGTATGCGGCGACCGAGTTGCTCTTGC
CCGGCGTCAATACGGGATAATACCGCGCCACATAGCAGAACTTTAAAAGTGCTCATCATTGGAAAACGTT
CTTCGGGGCGAAAACTCTCAAGGATCTTACCGCTGTTGAGATCCAGTTCGATGTAACCCACTCGTGCACC
CAACTGATCTTCAGCATCTTTTACTTTCACCAGCGTTTCTGGGTGAGCAAAAACAGGAAGGCAAAATGCC
GCAAAAAAGGGAATAAGGGCGACACGGAAATGTTGAGTACTCATACTCTTCCTTTTTCAATATTATTGAA
GCATTTATCAGGGTTATTGTCTCATGAGCGGATACATATTTGAATGTATTTAGAAAAATAAACAAATAGG
GGTTCCGCGCACATTTCCCCGAAAAGTGCCACCTG
[124 nt withheld, positions 6196-6319]
C
[91 nt withheld, positions 6321-6411]
A
[49 nt withheld, positions 6413-6461]
CCTTTGACGTTGGAGTCCACGTTCTTT
[37 nt withheld, positions 6489-6525]
ACCCTATCTCGGTCTATTCTTTTGATTTATAAGGGATTTTGCCGATTTCGGCCTATTGGTTAAAAAATGA
GCTGATTTAACAAAAATTTAACGCGAATTTTAACAAAATATTAACGCTTACAATTTACG
